>Addgene plasmid #120184 | pCMV-GFP-CENPBpA-fixed-length-clone-6 | addgene full sequence | sequence record 274596 | Addgene NGS Result
TAGTAATCAATTACGGGGTCATTAGTTCATAGCCCATATATGGAGTTCCGCGTTACATAACTTACGGTAA
ATGGCCCGCCTGGCTGACCGCCCAACGACCCCCGCCCATTGACGTCAATAATGACGTATGTTCCCATAGT
AACGCCAATAGGGACTTTCCATTGACGTCAATGGGTGGAGTATTTACGGTAAACTGCCCACTTGGCAGTA
CATCAAGTGTATCATATGCCAAGTACGCCCCCTATTGACGTCAATGACGGTAAATGGCCCGCCTGGCATT
ATGCCCAGTACATGACCTTATGGGACTTTCCTACTTGGCAGTACATCTACGTATTAGTCATCGCTATTAC
CATGGTGATGCGGTTTTGGCAGTACATCAATGGGCGTGGATAGCGGTTTGACTCACGGGGATTTCCAAGT
CTCCACCCCATTGACGTCAATGGGAGTTTGTTTTGGCACCAAAATCAACGGGACTTTCCAAAATGTCGTA
ACAACTCCGCCCCATTGACGCAAATGGGCGGTAGGCGTGTACGGTGGGAGGTCTATATAAGCAGAGCTGG
TTTAGTGAACCGTCAGATCCGCTAGCGCTACCGGACTCAGATCTCGAGCTCAAGCTTCGAATTCTGCAGT
CGACGGTACCGCGGGCCCGGGATCCACCGGTCGCCACCATGGTGAGCAAGGGCGAGGAGCTGTTCACCGG
GGTGGTGCCCATCCTGGTCGAGCTGGACGGCGACGTAAACGGCCACAAGTTCAGCGTGTCCGGCGAGGGC
GAGGGCGATGCCACCTACGGCAAGCTGACCCTGAAGTTCATCTGCACCACCGGCAAGCTGCCCGTGCCCT
GGCCCACCCTCGTGACCACCCTGACCTACGGCGTGCAGTGCTTCAGCCGCTACCCCGACCACATGAAGCA
GCACGACTTCTTCAAGTCCGCCATGCCCGAAGGCTACGTCCAGGAGCGCACCATCTTCTTCAAGGACGAC
GGCAACTACAAGACCCGCGCCGAGGTGAAGTTCGAGGGCGACACCCTGGTGAACCGCATCGAGCTGAAGG
GCATCGACTTCAAGGAGGACGGCAACATCCTGGGGCACAAGCTGGAGTACAACTACAACAGCCACAACGT
CTATATCATGGCCGACAAGCAGAAGAACGGCATCAAGGTGAACTTCAAGATCCGCCACAACATCGAGGAC
GGCAGCGTGCAGCTCGCCGACCACTACCAGCAGAACACCCCCATCGGCGACGGCCCCGTGCTGCTGCCCG
ACAACCACTACCTGAGCACCCAGTCCGCCCTGAGCAAAGACCCCAACGAGAAGCGCGATCACATGGTCCT
GCTGGAGTTCGTGACCGCCGCCGGGATCACTCTCGGCATGGACGAGCTGTACAAGTAAAGCGGCCGCACT
CCTCAGGTGCATGCCTCTCCTCCCTCTCTGGCAGGGCCCCATCCTGGGCAGAGGGGCCTGGGGCTGGGCC
CAGAGTCCAGCCGTCCAGCTGCTCCTTTCCCAGTTTGATTTCAATAAATCTGTCCACTCCCCGTTTGTGG
GGGTGAACGTTTTAACAGCCAAGGGTGCATCCTTCATGGTCTGGGCTTGCGTCTGTCTTGGGGGACTTAT
TCGTCCTGGCTCTCTTTGGTCCTTGCTCTGGTGGGACATGGAGGCAAGTGTTGAAGGCTGCCTATCAGAA
GGTGGTGGCTGGTGTGGCCAATGCCCTGGCTCACAAATACCACTGAGATCTTTTTCCCTCTGCCAAAAAT
TATGGGGACATCATGAAGCCCCTTGAGCATCTGACTTCTGGCTAATAAAGGAAATTTATTTTCATTGCAA
TAGTGTGTTGGAATTTTTTGTGTCTCTCACTCGGAAGGACATATGGGAGGGCAAATCATTTAAAACATCA
GAATGAGTATTTGGTTTAGAGTTTGGCAACATATGCCCATATGCTGGCTGCCATGAACAAAGGTTGGCTA
TAAAGAGGTCATCAGTATATGAAACAGCCCCCTGCTGTCCATTCCTTATTCCATAGAAAAGCCTTGACTT
GAGGTTAGATTTTTTTTATATTTTGTTTTGTGTTATTTTTTTCTTTAACATCCCTAAAATTTTCCTTACA
TGTTTTACTAGCCAGATTTTTCCTCCTCTCCTGACTACTCCCAGTCATAGCTGTCCCTCTTCTCTTATGG
AGATCCCTCGACCTGCAGCCCAAGCTTGGCGTAATCATGGTCATAGCTGTTTCCTGTGTGAAATTGTTAT
CCGCTCACAATTCCACACAACATACGAGCCGGAAGCATAAAGTGTAAAGCCTGGGGTGCCTAATGAGTGA
GCTAACTCACATTAATTGCGTTGCGCTCACTGCCCGCTTTCCAGTCGGGAAACCTGTCGTGCCAGCGGAT
CCGCATCTCAATTAGTCAGCAACCATAGTCCCGCCCCTAACTCCGCCCATCCCGCCCCTAACTCCGCCCA
GTTCCGCCCATTCTCCGCCCCATGGCTGACTAATTTTTTTTATTTATGCAGAGGCCGAGGCCGCCTCGGC
CTCTGAGCTATTCCAGAAGTAGTGAGGAGGCTTTTTTGGAGGCCTAGGCTTTTGCAAAAAGCTAACTTGT
TTATTGCAGCTTATAATGGTTACAAATAAAGCAATAGCATCACAAATTTCACAAATAAAGCATTTTTTTC
ACTGCATTCTAGTTGTGGTTTGTCCAAACTCATCAATGTATCTTATCATGTCTGGATCCGCTGCATTAAT
GAATCGGCCAACGCGCGGGGAGAGGCGGTTTGCGTATTGGGCGCTCTTCCGCTTCCTCGCTCACTGACTC
GCTGCGCTCGGTCGTTCGGCTGCGGCGAGCGGTATCAGCTCACTCAAAGGCGGTAATACGGTTATCCACA
GAATCAGGGGATAACGCAGGAAAGAACATGTGAGCAAAAGGCCAGCAAAAGGCCAGGAACCGTAAAAAGG
CCGCGTTGCTGGCGTTTTTCCATAGGCTCCGCCCCCCTGACGAGCATCACAAAAATCGACGCTCAAGTCA
GAGGTGGCGAAACCCGACAGGACTATAAAGATACCAGGCGTTTCCCCCTGGAAGCTCCCTCGTGCGCTCT
CCTGTTCCGACCCTGCCGCTTACCGGATACCTGTCCGCCTTTCTCCCTTCGGGAAGCGTGGCGCTTTCTC
ATAGCTCACGCTGTAGGTATCTCAGTTCGGTGTAGGTCGTTCGCTCCAAGCTGGGCTGTGTGCACGAACC
CCCCGTTCAGCCCGACCGCTGCGCCTTATCCGGTAACTATCGTCTTGAGTCCAACCCGGTAAGACACGAC
TTATCGCCACTGGCAGCAGCCACTGGTAACAGGATTAGCAGAGCGAGGTATGTAGGCGGTGCTACAGAGT
TCTTGAAGTGGTGGCCTAACTACGGCTACACTAGAAGAACAGTATTTGGTATCTGCGCTCTGCTGAAGCC
AGTTACCTTCGGAAAAAGAGTTGGTAGCTCTTGATCCGGCAAACAAACCACCGCTGGTAGCGGTGGTTTT
TTTGTTTGCAAGCAGCAGATTACGCGCAGAAAAAAAGGATCTCAAGAAGATCCTTTGATCTTTTCTACGG
GGTCTGACGCTCAGTGGAACGAAAACTCACGTTAAGGGATTTTGGTCATGAGATTATCAAAAAGGATCTT
CACCTAGATCCTTTTAAATTAAAAATGAAGTTTTAAATCAATCTAAAGTATATATGAGTAAACTTGGTCT
GACAGTTACCAATGCTTAATCAGTGAGGCACCTATCTCAGCGATCTGTCTATTTCGTTCATCCATAGTTG
CCTGACTCCCCGTCGTGTAGATAACTACGATACGGGAGGGCTTACCATCTGGCCCCAGTGCTGCAATGAT
ACCGCGAGACCCACGCTCACCGGCTCCAGATTTATCAGCAATAAACCAGCCAGCCGGAAGGGCCGAGCGC
AGAAGTGGTCCTGCAACTTTATCCGCCTCCATCCAGTCTATTAATTGTTGCCGGGAAGCTAGAGTAAGTA
GTTCGCCAGTTAATAGTTTGCGCAACGTTGTTGCCATTGCTACAGGCATCGTGGTGTCACGCTCGTCGTT
TGGTATGGCTTCATTCAGCTCCGGTTCCCAACGATCAAGGCGAGTTACATGATCCCCCATGTTGTGCAAA
AAAGCGGTTAGCTCCTTCGGTCCTCCGATCGTTGTCAGAAGTAAGTTGGCCGCAGTGTTATCACTCATGG
TTATGGCAGCACTGCATAATTCTCTTACTGTCATGCCATCCGTAAGATGCTTTTCTGTGACTGGTGAGTA
CTCAACCAAGTCATTCTGAGAATAGTGTATGCGGCGACCGAGTTGCTCTTGCCCGGCGTCAATACGGGAT
AATACCGCGCCACATAGCAGAACTTTAAAAGTGCTCATCATTGGAAAACGTTCTTCGGGGCGAAAACTCT
CAAGGATCTTACCGCTGTTGAGATCCAGTTCGATGTAACCCACTCGTGCACCCAACTGATCTTCAGCATC
TTTTACTTTCACCAGCGTTTCTGGGTGAGCAAAAACAGGAAGGCAAAATGCCGCAAAAAAGGGAATAAGG
GCGACACGGAAATGTTGAATACTCATACTCTTCCTTTTTCAATATTATTGAAGCATTTATCAGGGTTATT
GTCTCATGAGCGGATACATATTTGAATGTATTTAGAAAAATAAACAAATAGGGGTTCCGCGCACATTTCC
CCGAAAAGTGCCACCTGGGTCGACATTGATTATTGACTAGTAA
Features (pLannotate 1.2.2; 18 found; start..end, strand, type, name):
     51..354     +  enhancer       CMV enhancer: human cytomegalovirus immediate early enhancer
    355..558     +  promoter       CMV promoter: human cytomegalovirus (CMV) immediate early promoter
    581..661     +  misc_feature   MCS: multiple cloning site
    669..1388    +  CDS            EGFP: the original enhanced GFP (Yang et al., 1996) mammalian codon-optimized
   1592..1723    +  CDS            HBB (fragment): HBB_EULFU - Experimental evidence at protein level: Swiss-Prot protein existence level 1. Involved in oxygen transport from the lung to the various peripheral tissues. From Eulemur fulvus fulvus (Brown lemur).
   1794..1849    +  polyA_signal   β-globin poly(A) signal: rabbit β-globin polyadenylation signal (Gil and Proudfoot, 1987)
   2234..2250    -  protein_bind   lac operator: The lac repressor binds to the lac operator to inhibit transcription in E. coli. This inhibition can be relieved by adding lactose or isopropyl-β-D-thiogalactopyranoside (IPTG). lac repressor encoded by lacI
   2258..2288    -  promoter       lac promoter: promoter for the E. coli lac operon
   2303..2324    -  protein_bind   CAP binding site: CAP binding activates transcription in the presence of cAMP. E. coli catabolite activator protein
   2337..2376    -  CDS            lacI (fragment): lac repressor; lacI; The lac repressor binds to the lac operator to inhibit transcription in E. coli. This inhibition can be relieved by adding lactose or isopropyl-β-D-thiogalactopyranoside (IPTG).
   2383..2405    +  promoter       SV40 promoter (fragment): SV40 enhancer and early promoter
   2429..2564    +  rep_origin     SV40 ori: SV40 origin of replication
   2584..2718    +  polyA_signal   SV40 poly(A) signal: SV40 polyadenylation signal
   2720..2774    -  CDS            lacI (fragment): lac repressor; lacI; The lac repressor binds to the lac operator to inhibit transcription in E. coli. This inhibition can be relieved by adding lactose or isopropyl-β-D-thiogalactopyranoside (IPTG).
   2957..3545    -  rep_origin     ori: high-copy-number ColE1/pMB1/pBR322/pUC origin of replication
   3716..4576    -  CDS            AmpR: β-lactamase; bla; confers resistance to ampicillin, carbenicillin, and related antibiotics
   4577..4681    -  promoter       AmpR promoter: bla
   4712..4731    +  enhancer       CMV enhancer (fragment): human cytomegalovirus immediate early enhancer
