[The description below was written by a language model from this plasmid's Addgene catalogue record and pLannotate feature annotations shown in this document.]
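Description:
pCMV-GFP-CENPBpA-fixed-length-clone-6 is a mammalian expression plasmid of about 4.7 kb built on the pCMV-GFP backbone. It is one randomly picked member of the pCMV-GFP-CENPBpA-fixed-length library. It is propagated in E. coli through a high-copy ColE1/pUC-type origin and selected with ampicillin via the β-lactamase gene and its native promoter. The backbone also carries residual lac promoter/operator and lacI fragments, an SV40 origin with a fragment of the SV40 early promoter, and an SV40 poly(A) signal. No mammalian selection marker is annotated, which fits use in transient transfection.

The expression unit consists of the human cytomegalovirus immediate early enhancer and promoter, a short multiple cloning site and the EGFP coding sequence. According to the catalogue entry, the insert is a 254 bp human CENPB polyadenylation site. The automated annotation does not label it, but the unannotated stretch of about 200 bp between the end of EGFP and the downstream globin sequences is its most likely location, though it is somewhat shorter than the stated insert size. Further downstream lie a β-globin-derived fragment (matched by the annotation tool to a lemur HBB protein) and the rabbit β-globin poly(A) signal. This signal could act as a fallback 3'-end processing site for transcripts that read through the test site, although the record does not say so.

The associated study concerns how 3'-end structures influence mammalian mRNA processing and stability, so the GFP reporter presumably serves to assay cleavage and polyadenylation at CENPB site variants. The record does not describe what distinguishes clone 6 from other library members or what "fixed-length" specifies.
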