Addgene plasmid #120184: pCMV-GFP-CENPBpA-fixed-length-clone-6
Purpose: Randomly picked clone 6 of the pCMV-GFP-CENPBpA-fixed-length library
Depositing lab: David Bartel. Depositing organization: Whitehead Institute for Biomedical Research. Publication: Widespread Influence of 3'-End Structures on Mammalian mRNA Processing and Stability. Wu X, Bartel DP. Cell. 2017 May 18;169(5):905-917.e11. doi: 10.1016/j.cell.2017.04.036. PubMed 28525757.
Backbone
  Vector backbone: pCMV-GFP
  Vector type: Mammalian Expression
Growth in bacteria
  Bacterial resistance: Ampicillin, 100 μg/mL
  Growth temperature: 37°C
  Growth strain: DH5alpha
  Copy number: Unknown
Gene/Insert
  Gene/Insert name: CENPB poly(A) site
  Species: H. sapiens (human)
  Insert size (bp): 254
Terms and licenses: Academic/Nonprofit Terms; Industry Terms: Not Available to Industry
How to cite: pCMV-GFP-CENPBpA-fixed-length-clone-6 was a gift from David Bartel (Addgene plasmid # 120184 ; http://n2t.net/addgene:120184 ; RRID:Addgene_120184)
